Addgene plasmid #136786: pEBTet-SNAP-POC5
Purpose: Mammalian expression of the centrosomal protein POC5 N-terminally fused to SNAP-tag
Depositing lab: Kai Johnsson. Depositing organization: Swiss Federal Institute of Technology (EPFL). Publication: Selective chemical crosslinking reveals a Cep57-Cep63-Cep152 centrosomal complex. Lukinavicius G, Lavogina D, Orpinell M, Umezawa K, Reymond L, Garin N, Gonczy P, Johnsson K. Curr Biol. 2013 Feb 4;23(3):265-70. doi: 10.1016/j.cub.2012.12.030. Epub 2013 Jan 17. PubMed 23333316.
Backbone
  Vector backbone: pEBTet
  Backbone size w/o insert (bp): 11264
  Vector type: Mammalian Expression
  Selectable markers: Puromycin
Growth in bacteria
  Bacterial resistance: Ampicillin, 100 μg/mL
  Growth temperature: 37°C
  Growth strain: DH5alpha
  Copy number: High Copy
Gene/Insert
  Gene/Insert name: SNAP-POC5
  Species: H. sapiens (human), Synthetic
  Insert size (bp): 1128
  Entrez Gene: POC5 (a.k.a. C5orf37)
  Promoter: CMV-TetO2
  Tag / fusion protein: FLAG-tag / His-tag (N terminal on insert)
  Cloning method: Gateway Cloning
  Sequencing primers: 5′ CMV_Fwd; 3′ BGH_Rev
Terms and licenses: Academic/Nonprofit Terms; Industry Terms: Not Available to Industry
How to cite: pEBTet-SNAP-POC5 was a gift from Kai Johnsson (Addgene plasmid # 136786 ; http://n2t.net/addgene:136786 ; RRID:Addgene_136786)
