[The description below was written by a language model from this plasmid's Addgene catalogue record and pLannotate feature annotations shown in this document.]
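Description:
pEBTet-SNAP-POC5 is an episomal, tetracycline-regulated mammalian expression plasmid built on the pEBTet backbone. It is propagated in E. coli through a high-copy ColE1/pUC-type origin with ampicillin resistance. In mammalian cells it carries the Epstein-Barr virus oriP origin together with an EBNA1 coding sequence, a pairing that allows the plasmid to replicate and persist as an extrachromosomal element in suitable cells rather than relying on integration. An SV40 promoter-driven puromycin N-acetyltransferase cassette provides selection of transfected cells. Short remnants of EBV genes and of pBR322 elements (tetracycline resistance, bom) are backbone leftovers.

The payload is driven by a CMV enhancer/promoter followed by two tet operator sites (CMV-TetO2) and terminated by the bGH polyadenylation signal. A separate cassette on the same plasmid expresses the Tet repressor from an RSV/SV40 promoter arrangement with a rabbit β-globin intron and an SV40 poly(A). TetR should therefore hold the CMV-TetO2 promoter off until tetracycline or doxycycline is added. The open reading frame starts with N-terminal FLAG and His tags (only the His tag is annotated), followed by SNAP-tag, which is detected as an MGMT fragment because SNAP-tag is an engineered derivative of that human alkyltransferase. An attB1 site left from Gateway cloning comes next, then human POC5, then attB2. Only a roughly 250 bp POC5 fragment is annotated, consistent with the short listed insert size, so the construct appears to encode part of POC5 rather than the full-length protein; the record does not comment on this. The sequencing-derived record is about 120 bp shorter than the depositor's sequence, and the difference lies within oriP.

The construct is intended for inducible expression of SNAP-tagged centrosomal POC5, allowing covalent labelling with benzylguanine substrates. The associated publication used chemical crosslinking to study centrosomal protein complexes.
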