Features (pLannotate 1.2.2; 31 found; start..end, strand, type, name):
     85..196     +  polyA_signal   bGH poly(A) signal: bovine growth hormone polyadenylation signal
    737..2526    -  rep_origin     oriP: Epstein-Barr virus oriP replication origin (Yates et al., 2000)
   2527..2745    -  CDS            gL (fragment): GL_EBVB9 - Experimental evidence at protein level: Swiss-Prot protein existence level 1. The heterodimer glycoprotein H-glycoprotein L is required for the fusion of viral and plasma membranes leading to virus entry into the host cell. Acts as a functional inhibitor of gH and maintains gH in an inhibited form. Upon binding to host integrins, gL dissociates from gH leading to activation of the viral fusion glycoproteins gB and gH. Fusion of EBV with B-lymphocytes requires the additional receptor- binding protein gp42, which forms a complex with gH/gL. The heterodimer gH/gL targets also host EPHA
   2828..4755    -  CDS            EBNA1 (fragment): Epstein-Barr nuclear antigen 1, also known as EBNA-1 crucial for latent viral infection, and for episomal amplification of vectors containing the oriP origin (Okita et al., 2013)
   4793..5137    -  CDS            BRRF2_EBVB9 (fragment): Protein inferred from homology: Swiss-Prot protein existence level 3. From Epstein-Barr virus (strain B95-8) (HHV-4) (Human herpesvirus 4).
   5140..5163    -  promoter       tet promoter (fragment): E. coli promoter for tetracycline efflux protein gene
   5276..5380    +  promoter       AmpR promoter: bla
   5381..6241    +  CDS            AmpR: β-lactamase; bla; confers resistance to ampicillin, carbenicillin, and related antibiotics
   6412..7000    +  rep_origin     ori: high-copy-number ColE1/pMB1/pBR322/pUC origin of replication
   7046..7169    -  CDS            TcR (fragment): tetracycline efflux protein; tet; confers resistance to tetracycline
   7207..7504    +  promoter       SV40 promoter: SV40 enhancer and early promoter
   7581..8180    +  CDS            PuroR: puromycin N-acetyltransferase; pac from Streptomyces alboniger; confers resistance to puromycin
   8271..8405    +  polyA_signal   SV40 poly(A) signal: SV40 polyadenylation signal
   8527..8579    -  misc_feature   bom (fragment): basis of mobility region from pBR322
   8710..8803    +  ncRNA          Retro dr1: Accession: RF00214 - Retrovirus direct repeat 1 (dr1)
   8839..9100    +  promoter       RSV promoter: Rous sarcoma virus enhancer/promoter
   9126..9186    +  promoter       SV40 promoter (fragment): SV40 early promoter
   9217..9789    +  intron         β-globin intron: intron from rabbit β-globin gene
   9844..9862    +  promoter       T7 promoter: promoter for bacteriophage T7 RNA polymerase
   9873..10493   +  CDS            tetR: TETR2_ECOLX - Experimental evidence at protein level: Swiss-Prot protein existence level 1. TetR is the repressor of the tetracycline resistance element; its N-terminal region forms a helix-turn-helix structure and binds DNA. Binding of tetracycline to TetR reduces the repressor affinity for the tetracycline resistance gene (tetA) promoter operator sites. From Escherichia coli.
  10535..10656   +  polyA_signal   SV40 poly(A) signal: SV40 polyadenylation signal
  10711..11090   +  enhancer       CMV enhancer: human cytomegalovirus immediate early enhancer
  11091..11294   +  promoter       CMV promoter: human cytomegalovirus (CMV) immediate early promoter
  11296..11315   +  promoter       PLtetO-1 promoter (fragment): modified phage lambda PL promoter with tet operator sites (Lutz and Bujard, 1997)
  11317..11336   +  promoter       PLtetO-1 promoter (fragment): modified phage lambda PL promoter with tet operator sites (Lutz and Bujard, 1997)
  11344..11377   +  promoter       TRE3GV promoter (fragment): 3rd-generation Tet-responsive promoter that can be activated by binding of Tet-On® 3G, optimized for retroviral and lentiviral vectors
  11493..11510   +  CDS            9xHis (fragment): 9xHis affinity tag
  11511..12053   +  CDS            MGMT (fragment): MGMT_HUMAN - Experimental evidence at protein level: Swiss-Prot protein existence level 1. Involved in the cellular defense against the biological effects of O6-methylguanine (O6-MeG) and O4-methylthymine (O4-MeT) in DNA. Repairs the methylated nucleobase in DNA by stoichiometrically transferring the methyl group to a cysteine residue in the enzyme. This is a suicide reaction: the enzyme is irreversibly inactivated. From Homo sapiens (Human).
  12096..12120   +  protein_bind   attB1: mutant version of attB; recombination site for the Gateway® BP reaction BP Clonase™
  12126..12374   +  CDS            POC5 (fragment): POC5_HUMAN - Also known as C5orf37. Experimental evidence at protein level: Swiss-Prot protein existence level 1. Essential for the assembly of the distal half of centrioles, required for centriole elongation. From Homo sapiens (Human).
  12382..14      -  protein_bind   attB2 (across the origin): mutant version of attB; recombination site for the Gateway® BP reaction BP Clonase™
>Addgene plasmid #136786 | pEBTet-SNAP-POC5 | depositor full sequence | sequence record 264006 | Full Sequence
TTGTACAAAGTGGTGATGGCAGCTAGCGGCGCGCCCGGCCGCTCGAGTCTAGAGGGCCCGTTTAAACCCG
CTGATCAGCCTCGACTGTGCCTTCTAGTTGCCAGCCATCTGTTGTTTGCCCCTCCCCCGTGCCTTCCTTG
ACCCTGGAAGGTGCCACTCCCACTGTCCTTTCCTAATAAAATGAGGAAATTGCATCGCATTGTCTGAGTA
GGTGTCATTCTATTCTGGGGGGTGGGGTGGGGCAGGACAGCAAGGGGGAGGATTGGGAAGACAATAGCAG
GCTAGAGGATCGATCCCCGCCCCGGACGAACTAAACCTGACTACGACATCTCTGCCCCTTCTTCGCGGGG
CAGTGCATGTAATCCCTTCAGTTGGTTGGTACAACTTGCCAACTGGGCCCTGTTCCACATGTGACACGGG
GGGGGACCAAACACAAAGGGGTTCTCTGACTGTAGTTGACATCCTTATAAATGGATGTGCACATTTGCCA
ACACTGAGTGGCTTTCATCCTGGAGCAGACTTTGCAGTCTGTGGACTGCAACACAACATTGCCTTTATGT
GTAACTCTTGGCTGAAGCTCTTACACCAATGCTGGGGGACATGTACCTCCCAGGGGCCCAGGAAGACTAC
GGGAGGCTACACCAACGTCAATCAGAGGGGCCTGTGTAGCTACCGATAAGCGGACCCTCAAGAGGGCATT
AGCAATAGTGTTTATAAGGCCCCCTTGTTAACCCTAAACGGGTAGCATATGCTTCCCGGGTAGTAGTATA
TACTATCCAGACTAACCCTAATTCAATAGCATATGTTACCCAACGGGAAGCATATGCTATCGAATTAGGG
TTAGTAAAAGGGTCCTAAGGAACAGCGATATCTCCCACCCCATGAGCTGTCACGGTTTTATTTACATGGG
GTCAGGATTCCACGAGGGTAGTGAACCATTTTAGTCACAAGGGCAGTGGCTGAAGATCAAGGAGCGGGCA
GTGAACTCTCCTGAATCTTCGCCTGCTTCTTCATTCTCCTTCGTTTAGCTAATAGAATAACTGCTGAGTT
GTGAACAGTAAGGTGTATGTGAGGTGCTCGAAAACAAGGTTTCAGGTGACGCCCCCAGAATAAAATTTGG
ACGGGGGGTTCAGTGGTGGCATTGTGCTATGACACCAATATAACCCTCACAAACCCCTTGGGCAATAAAT
ACTAGTGTAGGAATGAAACATTCTGAATATCTTTAACAATAGAAATCCATGGGGTGGGGACAAGCCGTAA
AGACTGGATGTCCATCTCACACGAATTTATGGCTATGGGCAACACATAATCCTAGTGCAATATGATACTG
GGGTTATTAAGATGTGTCCCAGGCAGGGACCAAGACAGGTGAACCATGTTGTTACACTCTATTTGTAACA
AGGGGAAAGAGAGTGGACGCCGACAGCAGCGGACTCCACTGGTTGTCTCTAACACCCCCGAAAATTAAAC
GGGGCTCCACGCCAATGGGGCCCATAAACAAAGACAAGTGGCCACTCTTTTTTTTGAAATTGTGGAGTGG
GGGCACGCGTCAGCCCCCACACGCCGCCCTGCGGTTTTGGACTGTAAAATAAGGGTGTAATAACTTGGCT
GATTGTAACCCCGCTAACCACTGCGGTCAAACCACTTGCCCACAAAACCACTAATGGCACCCCGGGGAAT
ACCTGCATAAGTAGGTGGGCGGGCCAAGATAGGGGCGCGATTGCTGCGATCTGGAGGACAAATTACACAC
ACTTGCGCCTGAGCGCCAAGCACAGGGTTGTTGGTCCTCATATTCACGAGGTCGCTGAGAGCACGGTGGG
CTAATGTTGCCATGGGTAGCATATACTACCCAAATATCTGGATAGCATATGCTATCCTAATCTATATCTG
GGTAGCATAGGCTATCCTAATCTATATCTGGGTAGCATATGCTATCCTAATCTATATCTGGGTAGTATAT
GCTATCCTAATTTATATCTGGGTAGCATAGGCTATCCTAATCTATATCTGGGTAGCATATGCTATCCTAA
TCTATATCTGGGTAGTATATGCTATCCTAATCTGTATCCGGGTAGCATATGCTATCCTAATAGAGATTAG
GGTAGTATATGCTATCCTAATTTATATCTGGGTAGCATATACTACCCAAATATCTGGATAGCATATGCTA
TCCTAATCTATATCTGGGTAGCATATGCTATCCTAATCTATATCTGGGTAGCATAGGCTATCCTAATCTA
TATCTGGGTAGCATATGCTATCCTAATCTATATCTGGGTAGTATATGCTATCCTAATTTATATCTGGGTA
GCATAGGCTATCCTAATCTATATCTGGGTAGCATATGCTATCCTAATCTATATCTGGGTAGTATATGCTA
TCCTAATCTGTATCCGGGTAGCATATGCTATCCTCATGCATATACAGTCAGCATATGATACCCAGTAGTA
GAGTGGGAGTGCTATCCTTTGCATATGCCGCCACCTCCCAAGGGGGCGTGAATTTTCGCTGCTTGTCCTT
TTCCTGCTGGTTGCTCCCATTCTTAGGTGAATTTAAGGAGGCCAGGCTAAAGCCGTCGCATGTCTGATTG
CTCACCAGGTAAATGTCGCTAATGTTTTCCAACGCGAGAAGGTGTTGAGCGCGGAGCTGAGTGACGTGAC
AACATGGGTATGCCCAATTGCCCCATGTTGGGAGGACGAAAATGGTGACAAGACAGATGGCCAGAAATAC
ACCAACAGCACGCATGATGTCTACTGGGGATTTATTCTTTAGTGCGGGGGAATACACGGCTTTTAATACG
ATTGAGGGCGTCTCCTAACAAGTTACATCACTCCTGCCCTTCCTCACCCTCATCTCCATCACCTCCTTCA
TCTCCGTCATCTCCGTCATCACCCTCCGCGGCAGCCCCTTCCACCATAGGTGGAAACCAGGGAGGCAAAT
CTACTCCATCGTCAAAGCTGCACACAGTCACCCTGATATTGCAGGTAGGAGCGGGCTTTGTCATAACAAG
GTCCTTAATCGCATCCTTCAAAACCTCAGCAAATATATGAGTTTGTAAAAAGACCATGAAATAACAGACA
ATGGACTCCCTTAGCGGGCCAGGTTGTGGGCCGGGTCCAGGGGCCATTCCAAAGGGGAGACGACTCAATG
GTGTAAGACGACATTGTGGAATAGCAAGGGCAGTTCCTCGCCTTAGGTTGTAAAGGGAGGTCTTACTACC
TCCATATACGAACACACCGGCGACCCAAGTTCCTTCGTCGGTAGTCCTTTCTACGTGACTCCTAGCCAGG
AGAGCTCTTAAACCTTCTGCAATGTTCTCAAATTTCGGGTTGGAACCTCCTTGACCACGATGCTTTTCCA
AACCACCCTCCTTTTTTGCGCCCTGCCTCCATCACCCTGACCCCGGGGTCCAGTGCTTGGGCCTTCTCCT
GGGTCATCTGCGGGGCCCTGCTCTATCGCTCCCGGGGGCACGTCAGGCTCACCATCTGGGCCACCTTCTT
GGTGGTATTCAAAATAATCGGCTTCCCCTACAGGGTGGAAAAATGGCCTTCTACCTGGAGGGGGCCTGCG
CGGTGGAGACCCGGATGATGATGACTGACTACTGGGACTCCTGGGCCTCTTTTCTCCACGTCCACGACCT
CTCCCCCTGGCTCTTTCACGACTTCCCCCCCTGGCTCTTTCACGTCCTCTACCCCGGCGGCCTCCACTAC
CTCCTCGACCCCGGCCTCCACTACCTCCTCGACCCCGGCCTCCACTGCCTCCTCGACCCCGGCCTCCACC
TCCTGCTCCTGCCCCTCCTGCTCCTGCCCCTCCTCCTGCTCCTGCCCCTCCTGCCCCTCCTGCTCCTGCC
CCTCCTGCCCCTCCTGCTCCTGCCCCTCCTGCCCCTCCTGCTCCTGCCCCTCCTGCCCCTCCTCCTGCTC
CTGCCCCTCCTGCCCCTCCTCCTGCTCCTGCCCCTCCTGCCCCTCCTGCTCCTGCCCCTCCTGCCCCTCC
TGCTCCTGCCCCTCCTGCCCCTCCTGCTCCTGCCCCTCCTGCTCCTGCCCCTCCTGCTCCTGCCCCTCCT
GCTCCTGCCCCTCCTGCCCCTCCTGCCCCTCCTCCTGCTCCTGCCCCTCCTGCTCCTGCCCCTCCTGCCC
CTCCTGCCCCTCCTGCTCCTGCCCCTCCTCCTGCTCCTGCCCCTCCTGCCCCTCCTGCCCCTCCTCCTGC
TCCTGCCCCTCCTGCCCCTCCTCCTGCTCCTGCCCCTCCTCCTGCTCCTGCCCCTCCTGCCCCTCCTGCC
CCTCCTCCTGCTCCTGCCCCTCCTGCCCCTCCTCCTGCTCCTGCCCCTCCTCCTGCTCCTGCCCCTCCTG
CCCCTCCTGCCCCTCCTCCTGCTCCTGCCCCTCCTCCTGCTCCTGCCCCTCCTGCCCCTCCTGCCCCTCC
TGCCCCTCCTCCTGCTCCTGCCCCTCCTCCTGCTCCTGCCCCTCCTGCTCCTGCCCCTCCCGCTCCTGCT
CCTGCTCCTGTTCCACCGTGGGTCCCTTTGCAGCCAATGCAACTTGGACGTTTTTGGGGTCTCCGGACAC
CATCTCTATGTCTTGGCCCTGATCCTGAGCCGCCCGGGGCTCCTGGTCTTCCGCCTCCTCGTCCTCGTCC
TCTTCCCCGTCCTCGTCCATGGTTATCACCCCCTCTTCTTTGAGGTCCACTGCCGCCGGAGCCTTCTGGT
CCAGATGTGTCTCCCTTCTCTCCTAGGCCATTTCCAGGTCCTGTACCTGGCCCCTCGTCAGACATGATTC
ACACTAAAAGAGATCAATAGACATCTTTATTAGACGACGCTCAGTGAATACAGGGAGTGCAGACTCCTGC
CCCCTCCAACAGCCCCCCCACCCTCATCCCCTTCATGGTCGCTGTCAGACAGATCCAGGTCTGAAAATTC
CCCATCCTCCGAACCATCCTCGTCCTCATCACCAATTACTCGCAGCCCGGAAAACTCCCGCTGAACATCC
TCAAGATTTGCGTCCTGAGCCTCAAGCCAGGCCTCAAATTCCTCGTCCCCCTTTTTGCTGGACGGTAGGG
ATGGGGATTCTCGGGACCCCTCCTCTTCCTCTTCAAGGTCACCAGACAGAGATGCTACTGGGGCAACGGA
AGAAAAGCTGGGTGCGGCCTGTGAGGATCAGCTTATCGATGATAAGCTGTCAAACATGAGAATTCTTGAA
GACGAAAGGGCCTCGTGATACGCCTATTTTTATAGGTTAATGTCATGATAATAATGGTTTCTTAGACGTC
AGGTGGCACTTTTCGGGGAAATGTGCGCGGAACCCCTATTTGTTTATTTTTCTAAATACATTCAAATATG
TATCCGCTCATGAGACAATAACCCTGATAAATGCTTCAATAATATTGAAAAAGGAAGAGTATGAGTATTC
AACATTTCCGTGTCGCCCTTATTCCCTTTTTTGCGGCATTTTGCCTTCCTGTTTTTGCTCACCCAGAAAC
GCTGGTGAAAGTAAAAGATGCTGAAGATCAGTTGGGTGCACGAGTGGGTTACATCGAACTGGATCTCAAC
AGCGGTAAGATCCTTGAGAGTTTTCGCCCCGAAGAACGTTTTCCAATGATGAGCACTTTTAAAGTTCTGC
TATGTGGCGCGGTATTATCCCGTGTTGACGCCGGGCAAGAGCAACTCGGTCGCCGCATACACTATTCTCA
GAATGACTTGGTTGAGTACTCACCAGTCACAGAAAAGCATCTTACGGATGGCATGACAGTAAGAGAATTA
TGCAGTGCTGCCATAACCATGAGTGATAACACTGCGGCCAACTTACTTCTGACAACGATCGGAGGACCGA
AGGAGCTAACCGCTTTTTTGCACAACATGGGGGATCATGTAACTCGCCTTGATCGTTGGGAACCGGAGCT
GAATGAAGCCATACCAAACGACGAGCGTGACACCACGATGCCTGCAGCAATGGCAACAACGTTGCGCAAA
CTATTAACTGGCGAACTACTTACTCTAGCTTCCCGGCAACAATTAATAGACTGGATGGAGGCGGATAAAG
TTGCAGGACCACTTCTGCGCTCGGCCCTTCCGGCTGGCTGGTTTATTGCTGATAAATCTGGAGCCGGTGA
GCGTGGGTCTCGCGGTATCATTGCAGCACTGGGGCCAGATGGTAAGCCCTCCCGTATCGTAGTTATCTAC
ACGACGGGGAGTCAGGCAACTATGGATGAACGAAATAGACAGATCGCTGAGATAGGTGCCTCACTGATTA
AGCATTGGTAACTGTCAGACCAAGTTTACTCATATATACTTTAGATTGATTTAAAACTTCATTTTTAATT
TAAAAGGATCTAGGTGAAGATCCTTTTTGATAATCTCATGACCAAAATCCCTTAACGTGAGTTTTCGTTC
CACTGAGCGTCAGACCCCGTAGAAAAGATCAAAGGATCTTCTTGAGATCCTTTTTTTCTGCGCGTAATCT
GCTGCTTGCAAACAAAAAAACCACCGCTACCAGCGGTGGTTTGTTTGCCGGATCAAGAGCTACCAACTCT
TTTTCCGAAGGTAACTGGCTTCAGCAGAGCGCAGATACCAAATACTGTCCTTCTAGTGTAGCCGTAGTTA
GGCCACCACTTCAAGAACTCTGTAGCACCGCCTACATACCTCGCTCTGCTAATCCTGTTACCAGTGGCTG
CTGCCAGTGGCGATAAGTCGTGTCTTACCGGGTTGGACTCAAGACGATAGTTACCGGATAAGGCGCAGCG
GTCGGGCTGAACGGGGGGTTCGTGCACACAGCCCAGCTTGGAGCGAACGACCTACACCGAACTGAGATAC
CTACAGCGTGAGCTATGAGAAAGCGCCACGCTTCCCGAAGGGAGAAAGGCGGACAGGTATCCGGTAAGCG
GCAGGGTCGGAACAGGAGAGCGCACGAGGGAGCTTCCAGGGGGAAACGCCTGGTATCTTTATAGTCCTGT
CGGGTTTCGCCACCTCTGACTTGAGCGTCGATTTTTGTGATGCTCGTCAGGGGGGCGGAGCCTATGGAAA
AACGCCAGCAACGCGGCCTTTTTACGGTTCCTGGCCTTTTGCTGGCCTTGAAGCTGTCCCTGATGGTCGT
CATCTACCTGCCTGGACAGCATGGCCTGCAACGCGGGCATCCCGATGCCGCCGGAAGCGAGAAGAATCAT
AATGGGGAAGGCCATCCAGCCTCGCGTCGAACTAGATGATCCGGCTGTGGAATGTGTGTCAGTTAGGGTG
TGGAAAGTCCCCAGGCTCCCCAGCAGGCAGAAGTATGCAAAGCATGCATCTCAATTAGTCAGCAACCAGG
TGTGGAAAGTCCCCAGGCTCCCCAGCAGGCAGAAGTATGCAAAGCATGCATCTCAATTAGTCAGCAACCA
TAGTCCCGCCCCTAACTCCGCCCATCCCGCCCCTAACTCCGCCCAGTTCCGCCCATTCTCCGCCCCATGG
CTGACTAATTTTTTTTATTTATGCAGAGGCCGAGGCCGCCTCGGCCTCTGAGCTATTCCAGAAGTAGTGA
GGAGGCTTTTTTGGAGGGTGACCGCCACGACCGGTGCCGCCACCATCCCCTGACCCACGCCCCTGACCCC
TCACAAGGAGACGACCTTCCATGACCGAGTACAAGCCCACGGTGCGCCTCGCCACCCGCGACGACGTCCC
CCGGGCCGTACGCACCCTCGCCGCCGCGTTCGCCGACTACCCCGCCACGCGCCACACCGTCGACCCCGAC
CGCCACATCGAACGCGTCACCGAGCTGCAAGAACTCTTCCTCACGCGCGTCGGGCTCGACATCGGCAAGG
TGTGGGTCGCGGACGACGGCGCCGCGGTGGCGGTCTGGACCACGCCGGAGAGCGTCGAAGCGGGGGCGGT
GTTCGCCGAGATCGGCCCGCGCATGGCCGAGTTGAGCGGTTCCCGGCTGGCCGCGCAGCAACAGATGGAA
GGCCTCCTGGCGCCGCACCGGCCCAAGGAGCCCGCGTGGTTCCTGGCCACCGTCGGCGTCTCGCCCGACC
ACCAGGGCAAGGGTCTGGGCAGCGCCGTCGTGCTCCCCGGAGTGGAGGCGGCCGAGCGCGCCGGGGTGCC
CGCCTTCCTGGAGACCTCCGCGCCCCGCAACCTCCCCTTCTACGAGCGGCTCGGCTTCACCGTCACCGCC
GACGTCGAGGTGCCCGAAGGACCGCGCACCTGGTGCATGACCCGCAAGCCCGGTGCCTGACGCCCGCCCC
ACGACCCGCAGCGCCCGACCGAAAGGAGCGCACGACCCGGTCCGACGCGGCCCGACGGGTCCGAGGGGGG
TCGACCTCGAAACTTGTTTATTGCAGCTTATAATGGTTACAAATAAAGCAATAGCATCACAAATTTCACA
AATAAAGCATTTTTTTCACTGCATTCTAGTTGTGGTTTGTCCAAACTCATCAATGTATCTTATCATGTCT
GGATCTGATCCGAACCCCTTCCTCGACCAATTCTCATGTTTGACAGCTTATCATCGCAGATCCGGGCAAC
GTTGTTGCCATTGCTCGACCAATTCTCATGTTTGACAGCTTATCATCGCAGATCCGTATGGTGCACTCTC
AGTACAATCTGCTCTGATGCCGCATAGTTAAGCCAGTATCTGCTCCCTGCTTGTGTGTTGGAGGTCGCTG
AGTAGTGCGCGAGCAAAATTTAAGCTACAACAAGGCAAGGCTTGACCGACAATTGCATGAAGAATCTGCT
TAGGGTTAGGCGTTTTGCGCTGCTTCGCGATGTACGGGCCAGATATACGCGTATCTGAGGGGACTAGGGT
GTGTTTAGGCGAAAAGCGGGGCTTCGGTTGTACGCGGTTAGGAGTCCCCTCAGGATATAGTAGTTTCGCT
TTTGCATAGGGAGGGGGAAATGTAGTCTTATGCAATACTCTTGTAGTCTTGCAACATGGTAACGATGAGT
TAGCAACATGCCTTACAAGGAGAGAAAAAGCACCGTGCATGCCGATTGGTGGAAGTAAGGTGGTACGATC
GTGCCTTATTAGGAAGGCAACAGACGGGTCTGACATGGATTGGACGAACCACTGAATTCCGCATTGCAGA
GATATTGTATTTAAGTGCCTAGCTCGATACAATAAACGCCATTTGACCATTCACCACATTGGTGTGCACC
TCCAAGCTGGCCGGGGATCCTCTAGGGCCTCTGAGCTATTCCAGAAGTAGTGAAGAGGCTTTTTTGGAGG
CCTAGGCTTTTGCAAAAAGCTCCGGATCGATCCTGAGAACTTCAGGGTGAGTTTGGGGACCCTTGATTGT
TCTTTCTTTTTCGCTATTGTAAAATTCATGTTATATGGAGGGGGCAAAGTTTTCAGGGTGTTGTTTAGAA
TGGGAAGATGTCCCTTGTATCACCATGGACCCTCATGATAATTTTGTTTCTTTCACTTTCTACTCTGTTG
ACAACCATTGTCTCCTCTTATTTTCTTTTCATTTTCTGTAACTTTTTCGTTAAACTTTAGCTTGCATTTG
TAACGAATTTTTAAATTCACTTTTGTTTATTTGTCAGATTGTAAGTACTTTCTCTAATCACTTTTTTTTC
AAGGCAATCAGGGTATATTATATTGTACTTCAGCACAGTTTTAGAGAACAATTGTTATAATTAAATGATA
AGGTAGAATATTTCTGCATATAAATTCTGGCTGGCGTGGAAATATTCTTATTGGTAGAAACAACTACATC
CTGGTCATCATCCTGCCTTTCTCTTTATGGTTACAATGATATACACTGTTTGAGATGAGGATAAAATACT
CTGAGTCCAAACCGGGCCCCTCTGCTAACCATGTTCATGCCTTCTTCTTTTTCCTACAGCTCCTGGGCAA
CGTGCTGGTTATTGTGCTGTCTCATCATTTTGGCAAAGAATTGTAATACGACTCACTATAGGGCGAATTG
ATATGTCTAGATTAGATAAAAGTAAAGTGATTAACAGCGCATTAGAGCTGCTTAATGAGGTCGGAATCGA
AGGTTTAACAACCCGTAAACTCGCCCAGAAGCTAGGTGTAGAGCAGCCTACATTGTATTGGCATGTAAAA
AATAAGCGGGCTTTGCTCGACGCCTTAGCCATTGAGATGTTAGATAGGCACCATACTCACTTTTGCCCTT
TAGAAGGGGAAAGCTGGCAAGATTTTTTACGTAATAACGCTAAAAGTTTTAGATGTGCTTTACTAAGTCA
TCGCGATGGAGCAAAAGTACATTTAGGTACACGGCCTACAGAAAAACAGTATGAAACTCTCGAAAATCAA
TTAGCCTTTTTATGCCAACAAGGTTTTTCACTAGAGAATGCATTATATGCACTCAGCGCTGTGGGGCATT
TTACTTTAGGTTGCGTATTGGAAGATCAAGAGCATCAAGTCGCTAAAGAAGAAAGGGAAACACCTACTAC
TGATAGTATGCCGCCATTATTACGACAAGCTATCGAATTATTTGATCACCAAGGTGCAGAGCCAGCCTTC
TTATTCGGCCTTGAATTGATCATATGCGGATTAGAAAAACAACTTAAATGTGAAAGTGGGTCCGCGTACA
GCGGATCCCGGGAATTCAGATCTTATTAAAGCAGAACTTGTTTATTGCAGCTTATAATGGTTACAAATAA
AGCAATAGCATCACAAATTTCACAAATAAAGCATTTTTTTCACTGCATTCTAGTTGTGGTTTGTCCAAAC
TCATCAATGTATCTTATCATGTCTGGTCGAATCCATGGCGCAGAACTGGTAGGTATGGAAGATCCGCGTT
GACATTGATTATTGACTAGTTATTAATAGTAATCAATTACGGGGTCATTAGTTCATAGCCCATATATGGA
GTTCCGCGTTACATAACTTACGGTAAATGGCCCGCCTGGCTGACCGCCCAACGACCCCCGCCCATTGACG
TCAATAATGACGTATGTTCCCATAGTAACGCCAATAGGGACTTTCCATTGACGTCAATGGGTGGAGTATT
TACGGTAAACTGCCCACTTGGCAGTACATCAAGTGTATCATATGCCAAGTACGCCCCCTATTGACGTCAA
TGACGGTAAATGGCCCGCCTGGCATTATGCCCAGTACATGACCTTATGGGACTTTCCTACTTGGCAGTAC
ATCTACGTATTAGTCATCGCTATTACCATGGTGATGCGGTTTTGGCAGTACATCAATGGGCGTGGATAGC
GGTTTGACTCACGGGGATTTCCAAGTCTCCACCCCATTGACGTCAATGGGAGTTTGTTTTGGCACCAAAA
TCAACGGGACTTTCCAAAATGTCGTAACAACTCCGCCCCATTGACGCAAATGGGCGGTAGGCGTGTACGG
TGGGAGGTCTATATAAGCAGAGCTCTCCCTATCAGTGATAGAGATCTCCCTATCAGTGATAGAGATCGTC
GACGAGCTCGTTTAGTGAACCGTCAGATCGCCTGGAGACGCCATCCACGCTGTTTTGACCTCCATAGAAG
ACACCGGGACCGATCCAGCCTCCGGACTCTAGCGTTTAAACTTAAGCTTACCACCATGGATTATAAAGAC
GATGATGACAAGCACCACCACCACCACCACGACAAGGATTGTGAAATGAAACGCACCACACTGGACAGCC
CTTTGGGGAAGCTGGAGCTGTCTGGTTGTGAGCAGGGTCTGCACGAAATAATTTTTCTGGGCAAGGGGAC
GTCTGCAGCTGATGCCGTGGAGGTCCCAGCCCCCGCTGCGGTTCTCGGAGGTCCGGAGCCCCTGATGCAG
GCTACAGCCTGGCTGAATGCCTATTTCCACCAGCCCGAGGCTATCGAAGAGTTCCCCGTGCCGGCTCTTC
ACCATCCCGTTTTCCAGCAAGAGTCGTTCACCAGACAGGTGTTATGGAAGCTGCTGAAGGTTGTGAAATT
CGGAGAAGTGATTTCTTACTCTCACTTAGCAGCCCTGGCAGGCAACCCCGCAGCCACGGCAGCAGTGAAG
ACGGCACTGAGTGGCAATCCTGTCCCTATCCTGATCCCGTGCCACAGAGTGGTCCAGGGGGATTTGGATG
TGGGCGGTTACGAGGGTGGACTGGCCGTGAAGGAATGGCTTCTGGCCCATGAAGGCCACCGGTTGGGGAA
GCCAGGCTTGGGATTCGAACTGGAGGTGCTGTTCCAGGGCCCCGGTACCGCCATCACAAGTTTGTACAAA
AAAGCAGGCTTAATGGAAATCTCCATTGGGAGAAAAGATGAGGTGATTTCTAGCTTGTCTCATGCCATAG
GCAAGCAAAAGGAAAAGATAGAGTTGATGAGAACATTCTTCCACTGGCGAATCGGCCATGTCAGAGCCAG
ACAGGATGTTTATGAAGGTAAACTAGCTGACCAGTACTACCAGAGAACTTTACTGAAGAAAGTCTGGAAA
GTCTGGCGTTCCGTAGTGCAAAAGCAGTGGAAAGATGTGGTAGAAAGAGCTTGTTAATGATACCCAGCTT
TC
