Features (pLannotate 1.2.2; 31 found; start..end, strand, type, name):
     85..196     +  polyA_signal   bGH poly(A) signal: bovine growth hormone polyadenylation signal
    737..2294    -  rep_origin     oriP (fragment): Epstein-Barr virus oriP replication origin (Yates et al., 2000)
   2407..2625    -  CDS            gL (fragment): GL_EBVB9 - Experimental evidence at protein level: Swiss-Prot protein existence level 1. The heterodimer glycoprotein H-glycoprotein L is required for the fusion of viral and plasma membranes leading to virus entry into the host cell. Acts as a functional inhibitor of gH and maintains gH in an inhibited form. Upon binding to host integrins, gL dissociates from gH leading to activation of the viral fusion glycoproteins gB and gH. Fusion of EBV with B-lymphocytes requires the additional receptor- binding protein gp42, which forms a complex with gH/gL. The heterodimer gH/gL targets also host EPHA
   2708..4633    -  CDS            EBNA1: Epstein-Barr nuclear antigen 1, also known as EBNA-1 crucial for latent viral infection, and for episomal amplification of vectors containing the oriP origin (Okita et al., 2013)
   4671..5015    -  CDS            BRRF2_EBVB9 (fragment): Protein inferred from homology: Swiss-Prot protein existence level 3. From Epstein-Barr virus (strain B95-8) (HHV-4) (Human herpesvirus 4).
   5018..5041    -  promoter       tet promoter (fragment): E. coli promoter for tetracycline efflux protein gene
   5154..5258    +  promoter       AmpR promoter: bla
   5259..6119    +  CDS            AmpR: β-lactamase; bla; confers resistance to ampicillin, carbenicillin, and related antibiotics
   6290..6878    +  rep_origin     ori: high-copy-number ColE1/pMB1/pBR322/pUC origin of replication
   6924..7047    -  CDS            TcR (fragment): tetracycline efflux protein; tet; confers resistance to tetracycline
   7085..7382    +  promoter       SV40 promoter: SV40 enhancer and early promoter
   7459..8058    +  CDS            PuroR: puromycin N-acetyltransferase; pac from Streptomyces alboniger; confers resistance to puromycin
   8149..8283    +  polyA_signal   SV40 poly(A) signal: SV40 polyadenylation signal
   8405..8457    -  misc_feature   bom (fragment): basis of mobility region from pBR322
   8588..8681    +  ncRNA          Retro dr1: Accession: RF00214 - Retrovirus direct repeat 1 (dr1)
   8717..8978    +  promoter       RSV promoter: Rous sarcoma virus enhancer/promoter
   9004..9064    +  promoter       SV40 promoter (fragment): SV40 early promoter
   9095..9667    +  intron         β-globin intron: intron from rabbit β-globin gene
   9722..9740    +  promoter       T7 promoter: promoter for bacteriophage T7 RNA polymerase
   9751..10371   +  CDS            tetR: TETR2_ECOLX - Experimental evidence at protein level: Swiss-Prot protein existence level 1. TetR is the repressor of the tetracycline resistance element; its N-terminal region forms a helix-turn-helix structure and binds DNA. Binding of tetracycline to TetR reduces the repressor affinity for the tetracycline resistance gene (tetA) promoter operator sites. From Escherichia coli.
  10413..10534   +  polyA_signal   SV40 poly(A) signal: SV40 polyadenylation signal
  10589..10968   +  enhancer       CMV enhancer: human cytomegalovirus immediate early enhancer
  10969..11172   +  promoter       CMV promoter: human cytomegalovirus (CMV) immediate early promoter
  11174..11193   +  promoter       PLtetO-1 promoter (fragment): modified phage lambda PL promoter with tet operator sites (Lutz and Bujard, 1997)
  11195..11214   +  promoter       PLtetO-1 promoter (fragment): modified phage lambda PL promoter with tet operator sites (Lutz and Bujard, 1997)
  11222..11255   +  promoter       TRE3GV promoter (fragment): 3rd-generation Tet-responsive promoter that can be activated by binding of Tet-On® 3G, optimized for retroviral and lentiviral vectors
  11371..11388   +  CDS            9xHis (fragment): 9xHis affinity tag
  11389..11931   +  CDS            MGMT (fragment): MGMT_HUMAN - Experimental evidence at protein level: Swiss-Prot protein existence level 1. Involved in the cellular defense against the biological effects of O6-methylguanine (O6-MeG) and O4-methylthymine (O4-MeT) in DNA. Repairs the methylated nucleobase in DNA by stoichiometrically transferring the methyl group to a cysteine residue in the enzyme. This is a suicide reaction: the enzyme is irreversibly inactivated. From Homo sapiens (Human).
  11974..11998   +  protein_bind   attB1: mutant version of attB; recombination site for the Gateway® BP reaction BP Clonase™
  12004..12252   +  CDS            POC5 (fragment): POC5_HUMAN - Also known as C5orf37. Experimental evidence at protein level: Swiss-Prot protein existence level 1. Essential for the assembly of the distal half of centrioles, required for centriole elongation. From Homo sapiens (Human).
  12260..14      -  protein_bind   attB2 (across the origin): mutant version of attB; recombination site for the Gateway® BP reaction BP Clonase™
>Addgene plasmid #136786 | pEBTet-SNAP-POC5 | addgene full sequence | sequence record 275827 | Addgene NGS Result
TTGTACAAAGTGGTGATGGCAGCTAGCGGCGCGCCCGGCCGCTCGAGTCTAGAGGGCCCGTTTAAACCCG
CTGATCAGCCTCGACTGTGCCTTCTAGTTGCCAGCCATCTGTTGTTTGCCCCTCCCCCGTGCCTTCCTTG
ACCCTGGAAGGTGCCACTCCCACTGTCCTTTCCTAATAAAATGAGGAAATTGCATCGCATTGTCTGAGTA
GGTGTCATTCTATTCTGGGGGGTGGGGTGGGGCAGGACAGCAAGGGGGAGGATTGGGAAGACAATAGCAG
GCTAGAGGATCGATCCCCGCCCCGGACGAACTAAACCTGACTACGACATCTCTGCCCCTTCTTCGCGGGG
CAGTGCATGTAATCCCTTCAGTTGGTTGGTACAACTTGCCAACTGGGCCCTGTTCCACATGTGACACGGG
GGGGGACCAAACACAAAGGGGTTCTCTGACTGTAGTTGACATCCTTATAAATGGATGTGCACATTTGCCA
ACACTGAGTGGCTTTCATCCTGGAGCAGACTTTGCAGTCTGTGGACTGCAACACAACATTGCCTTTATGT
GTAACTCTTGGCTGAAGCTCTTACACCAATGCTGGGGGACATGTACCTCCCAGGGGCCCAGGAAGACTAC
GGGAGGCTACACCAACGTCAATCAGAGGGGCCTGTGTAGCTACCGATAAGCGGACCCTCAAGAGGGCATT
AGCAATAGTGTTTATAAGGCCCCCTTGTTAACCCTAAACGGGTAGCATATGCTTCCCGGGTAGTAGTATA
TACTATCCAGACTAACCCTAATTCAATAGCATATGTTACCCAACGGGAAGCATATGCTATCGAATTAGGG
TTAGTAAAAGGGTCCTAAGGAACAGCGATATCTCCCACCCCATGAGCTGTCACGGTTTTATTTACATGGG
GTCAGGATTCCACGAGGGTAGTGAACCATTTTAGTCACAAGGGCAGTGGCTGAAGATCAAGGAGCGGGCA
GTGAACTCTCCTGAATCTTCGCCTGCTTCTTCATTCTCCTTCGTTTAGCTAATAGAATAACTGCTGAGTT
GTGAACAGTAAGGTGTATGTGAGGTGCTCGAAAACAAGGTTTCAGGTGACGCCCCCAGAATAAAATTTGG
ACGGGGGGTTCAGTGGTGGCATTGTGCTATGACACCAATATAACCCTCACAAACCCCTTGGGCAATAAAT
ACTAGTGTAGGAATGAAACATTCTGAATATCTTTAACAATAGAAATCCATGGGGTGGGGACAAGCCGTAA
AGACTGGATGTCCATCTCACACGAATTTATGGCTATGGGCAACACATAATCCTAGTGCAATATGATACTG
GGGTTATTAAGATGTGTCCCAGGCAGGGACCAAGACAGGTGAACCATGTTGTTACACTCTATTTGTAACA
AGGGGAAAGAGAGTGGACGCCGACAGCAGCGGACTCCACTGGTTGTCTCTAACACCCCCGAAAATTAAAC
GGGGCTCCACGCCAATGGGGCCCATAAACAAAGACAAGTGGCCACTCTTTTTTTTGAAATTGTGGAGTGG
GGGCACGCGTCAGCCCCCACACGCCGCCCTGCGGTTTTGGACTGTAAAATAAGGGTGTAATAACTTGGCT
GATTGTAACCCCGCTAACCACTGCGGTCAAACCACTTGCCCACAAAACCACTAATGGCACCCCGGGGAAT
ACCTGCATAAGTAGGTGGGCGGGCCAAGATAGGGGCGCGATTGCTGCGATCTGGAGGACAAATTACACAC
ACTTGCGCCTGAGCGCCAAGCACAGGGTTGTTGGTCCTCATATTCACGAGGTCGCTGAGAGCACGGTGGG
CTAATGTTGCCATGGGTAGCATATACTACCCAAATATCTGGATAGCATATGCTATCCTAATCTATATCTG
GGTAGCATAGGCTATCCTAATCTATATCTGGGTAGTATATGCTATCCTAATCTGTATCCGGGTAGCATAT
GCTATCCTAATAGAGATTAGGGTAGTATATGCTATCCTAATTTATATCTGGGTAGCATATACTACCCAAA
TATCTGGATAGCATATGCTATCCTAATCTATATCTGGGTAGCATATGCTATCCTAATCTATATCTGGGTA
GCATAGGCTATCCTAATCTATATCTGGGTAGCATATGCTATCCTAATCTATATCTGGGTAGTATATGCTA
TCCTAATTTATATCTGGGTAGCATAGGCTATCCTAATCTATATCTGGGTAGCATATGCTATCCTAATCTA
TATCTGGGTAGTATATGCTATCCTAATCTGTATCCGGGTAGCATATGCTATCCTCATGCATATACAGTCA
GCATATGATACCCAGTAGTAGAGTGGGAGTGCTATCCTTTGCATATGCCGCCACCTCCCAAGGGGGCGTG
AATTTTCGCTGCTTGTCCTTTTCCTGCTGGTTGCTCCCATTCTTAGGTGAATTTAAGGAGGCCAGGCTAA
AGCCGTCGCATGTCTGATTGCTCACCAGGTAAATGTCGCTAATGTTTTCCAACGCGAGAAGGTGTTGAGC
GCGGAGCTGAGTGACGTGACAACATGGGTATGCCCAATTGCCCCATGTTGGGAGGACGAAAATGGTGACA
AGACAGATGGCCAGAAATACACCAACAGCACGCATGATGTCTACTGGGGATTTATTCTTTAGTGCGGGGG
AATACACGGCTTTTAATACGATTGAGGGCGTCTCCTAACAAGTTACATCACTCCTGCCCTTCCTCACCCT
CATCTCCATCACCTCCTTCATCTCCGTCATCTCCGTCATCACCCTCCGCGGCAGCCCCTTCCACCATAGG
TGGAAACCAGGGAGGCAAATCTACTCCATCGTCAAAGCTGCACACAGTCACCCTGATATTGCAGGTAGGA
GCGGGCTTTGTCATAACAAGGTCCTTAATCGCATCCTTCAAAACCTCAGCAAATATATGAGTTTGTAAAA
AGACCATGAAATAACAGACAATGGACTCCCTTAGCGGGCCAGGTTGTGGGCCGGGTCCAGGGGCCATTCC
AAAGGGGAGACGACTCAATGGTGTAAGACGACATTGTGGAATAGCAAGGGCAGTTCCTCGCCTTAGGTTG
TAAAGGGAGGTCTTACTACCTCCATATACGAACACACCGGCGACCCAAGTTCCTTCGTCGGTAGTCCTTT
CTACGTGACTCCTAGCCAGGAGAGCTCTTAAACCTTCTGCAATGTTCTCAAATTTCGGGTTGGAACCTCC
TTGACCACGATGCTTTCCAAACCACCCTCCTTTTTTGCGCCTGCCTCCATCACCCTGACCCCGGGGTCCA
GTGCTTGGGCCTTCTCCTGGGTCATCTGCGGGGCCCTGCTCTATCGCTCCCGGGGGCACGTCAGGCTCAC
CATCTGGGCCACCTTCTTGGTGGTATTCAAAATAATCGGCTTCCCCTACAGGGTGGAAAAATGGCCTTCT
ACCTGGAGGGGGCCTGCGCGGTGGAGACCCGGATGATGATGACTGACTACTGGGACTCCTGGGCCTCTTT
TCTCCACGTCCACGACCTCTCCCCCTGGCTCTTTCACGACTTCCCCCCCTGGCTCTTTCACGTCCTCTAC
CCCGGCGGCCTCCACTACCTCCTCGACCCCGGCCTCCACTACCTCCTCGACCCCGGCCTCCACTGCCTCC
TCGACCCCGGCCTCCACCTCCTGCTCCTGCCCCTCCTGCTCCTGCCCCTCCTCCTGCTCCTGCCCCTCCT
GCCCCTCCTGCTCCTGCCCCTCCTGCCCCTCCTGCTCCTGCCCCTCCTGCCCCTCCTGCTCCTGCCCCMC
CTGCCCCTCCTCCTGCTCCTGCCCCTCCTGCCCCWCCWTCYCCCSCSKCCCCTCCCCCCCCGCCTCCTCC
TCCCCCTCCTGCCCCTCCTGCTCCTGCCCCTCCTGCCCCTCCTGCTCCTGCCCCTCCTGCTCCTGCCCCT
CCTGCTCCTGCCCCTCCTGCTCCTGCCCCTCCTGCCCCTCCTGCCCCTCCTCCTGCTCCTGCCCCTCCTG
CTCCTGCCCCTCCTGCCCCTCCTGCCCCTCCTGCTCCTGCCCCTCCTCCTGCTCCTGCCCCTCCTGCCCC
TCCTGCCCCTCCTCCTGCTCCTGCCCCTCCTGCCCCTCCTCCTGCTCCTGCCCCTCCTCCTSCTCCTVCC
CCTCCTSCYCCTCCTGCCCCTCCTCCYCCTCCTGCCCCTCCTGCCCCTCCTCCTGCTCCTGCCCCTCCTC
CTGCTCCTGCCCCTCCTGCCCCTCCTGCCCCTCCTCCTGCTCCTGCCCCTCCTCCTGCTCCTGCCCCTCC
TGCCCCTCCTGCCCCTCCTGCCCCTCCTCCTGCTCCTGCCCCTCCTCCTGCTCCTGCCCCTCCTGCTCCT
GCCCCTCCCGCTCCTGCTCCTGCTCCTGTTCCACCGTGGGTCCCTTTGCAGCCAATGCAACTTGGACGTT
TTTGGGGTCTCCGGACACCATCTCTATGTCTTGGCCCTGATCCTGAGCCGCCCGGGGCTCCTGGTCTTCC
GCCTCCTCGTCCTCGTCCTCTTCCCCGTCCTCGTCCATGGTTATCACCCCCTCTTCTTTGAGGTCCACTG
CCGCCGGAGCCTTCTGGTCCAGATGTGTCTCCCTTCTCTCCTAGGCCATTTCCAGGTCCTGTACCTGGCC
CCTCGTCAGACATGATTCACACTAAAAGAGATCAATAGACATCTTTATTAGACGACGCTCAGTGAATACA
GGGAGTGCAGACTCCTGCCCCCTCCAACAGCCCCCCCACCCTCATCCCCTTCATGGTCGCTGTCAGACAG
ATCCAGGTCTGAAAATTCCCCATCCTCCGAACCATCCTCGTCCTCATCACCAATTACTCGCAGCCCGGAA
AACTCCCGCTGAACATCCTCAAGATTTGCGTCCTGAGCCTCAAGCCAGGCCTCAAATTCCTCGTCCCCCT
TTTTGCTGGACGGTAGGGATGGGGATTCTCGGGACCCCTCCTCTTCCTCTTCAAGGTCACCAGACAGAGA
TGCTACTGGGGCAACGGAAGAAAAGCTGGGTGCGGCCTGTGAGGATCAGCTTATCGATGATAAGCTGTCA
AACATGAGAATTCTTGAAGACGAAAGGGCCTCGTGATACGCCTATTTTTATAGGTTAATGTCATGATAAT
AATGGTTTCTTAGACGTCAGGTGGCACTTTTCGGGGAAATGTGCGCGGAACCCCTATTTGTTTATTTTTC
TAAATACATTCAAATATGTATCCGCTCATGAGACAATAACCCTGATAAATGCTTCAATAATATTGAAAAA
GGAAGAGTATGAGTATTCAACATTTCCGTGTCGCCCTTATTCCCTTTTTTGCGGCATTTTGCCTTCCTGT
TTTTGCTCACCCAGAAACGCTGGTGAAAGTAAAAGATGCTGAAGATCAGTTGGGTGCACGAGTGGGTTAC
ATCGAACTGGATCTCAACAGCGGTAAGATCCTTGAGAGTTTTCGCCCCGAAGAACGTTTTCCAATGATGA
GCACTTTTAAAGTTCTGCTATGTGGCGCGGTATTATCCCGTGTTGACGCCGGGCAAGAGCAACTCGGTCG
CCGCATACACTATTCTCAGAATGACTTGGTTGAGTACTCACCAGTCACAGAAAAGCATCTTACGGATGGC
ATGACAGTAAGAGAATTATGCAGTGCTGCCATAACCATGAGTGATAACACTGCGGCCAACTTACTTCTGA
CAACGATCGGAGGACCGAAGGAGCTAACCGCTTTTTTGCACAACATGGGGGATCATGTAACTCGCCTTGA
TCGTTGGGAACCGGAGCTGAATGAAGCCATACCAAACGACGAGCGTGACACCACGATGCCTGCAGCAATG
GCAACAACGTTGCGCAAACTATTAACTGGCGAACTACTTACTCTAGCTTCCCGGCAACAATTAATAGACT
GGATGGAGGCGGATAAAGTTGCAGGACCACTTCTGCGCTCGGCCCTTCCGGCTGGCTGGTTTATTGCTGA
TAAATCTGGAGCCGGTGAGCGTGGGTCTCGCGGTATCATTGCAGCACTGGGGCCAGATGGTAAGCCCTCC
CGTATCGTAGTTATCTACACGACGGGGAGTCAGGCAACTATGGATGAACGAAATAGACAGATCGCTGAGA
TAGGTGCCTCACTGATTAAGCATTGGTAACTGTCAGACCAAGTTTACTCATATATACTTTAGATTGATTT
AAAACTTCATTTTTAATTTAAAAGGATCTAGGTGAAGATCCTTTTTGATAATCTCATGACCAAAATCCCT
TAACGTGAGTTTTCGTTCCACTGAGCGTCAGACCCCGTAGAAAAGATCAAAGGATCTTCTTGAGATCCTT
TTTTTCTGCGCGTAATCTGCTGCTTGCAAACAAAAAAACCACCGCTACCAGCGGTGGTTTGTTTGCCGGA
TCAAGAGCTACCAACTCTTTTTCCGAAGGTAACTGGCTTCAGCAGAGCGCAGATACCAAATACTGTCCTT
CTAGTGTAGCCGTAGTTAGGCCACCACTTCAAGAACTCTGTAGCACCGCCTACATACCTCGCTCTGCTAA
TCCTGTTACCAGTGGCTGCTGCCAGTGGCGATAAGTCGTGTCTTACCGGGTTGGACTCAAGACGATAGTT
ACCGGATAAGGCGCAGCGGTCGGGCTGAACGGGGGGTTCGTGCACACAGCCCAGCTTGGAGCGAACGACC
TACACCGAACTGAGATACCTACAGCGTGAGCTATGAGAAAGCGCCACGCTTCCCGAAGGGAGAAAGGCGG
ACAGGTATCCGGTAAGCGGCAGGGTCGGAACAGGAGAGCGCACGAGGGAGCTTCCAGGGGGAAACGCCTG
GTATCTTTATAGTCCTGTCGGGTTTCGCCACCTCTGACTTGAGCGTCGATTTTTGTGATGCTCGTCAGGG
GGGCGGAGCCTATGGAAAAACGCCAGCAACGCGGCCTTTTTACGGTTCCTGGCCTTTTGCTGGCCTTGAA
GCTGTCCCTGATGGTCGTCATCTACCTGCCTGGACAGCATGGCCTGCAACGCGGGCATCCCGATGCCGCC
GGAAGCGAGAAGAATCATAATGGGGAAGGCCATCCAGCCTCGCGTCGAACTAGATGATCCGGCTGTGGAA
TGTGTGTCAGTTAGGGTGTGGAAAGTCCCCAGGCTCCCCAGCAGGCAGAAGTATGCAAAGCATGCATCTC
AATTAGTCAGCAACCAGGTGTGGAAAGTCCCCAGGCTCCCCAGCAGGCAGAAGTATGCAAAGCATGCATC
TCAATTAGTCAGCAACCATAGTCCCGCCCCTAACTCCGCCCATCCCGCCCCTAACTCCGCCCAGTTCCGC
CCATTCTCCGCCCCATGGCTGACTAATTTTTTTTATTTATGCAGAGGCCGAGGCCGCCTCGGCCTCTGAG
CTATTCCAGAAGTAGTGAGGAGGCTTTTTTGGAGGGTGACCGCCACGACCGGTGCCGCCACCATCCCCTG
ACCCACGCCCCTGACCCCTCACAAGGAGACGACCTTCCATGACCGAGTACAAGCCCACGGTGCGCCTCGC
CACCCGCGACGACGTCCCCCGGGCCGTACGCACCCTCGCCGCCGCGTTCGCCGACTACCCCGCCACGCGC
CACACCGTCGACCCCGACCGCCACATCGAACGCGTCACCGAGCTGCAAGAACTCTTCCTCACGCGCGTCG
GGCTCGACATCGGCAAGGTGTGGGTCGCGGACGACGGCGCCGCGGTGGCGGTCTGGACCACGCCGGAGAG
CGTCGAAGCGGGGGCGGTGTTCGCCGAGATCGGCCCGCGCATGGCCGAGTTGAGCGGTTCCCGGCTGGCC
GCGCAGCAACAGATGGAAGGCCTCCTGGCGCCGCACCGGCCCAAGGAGCCCGCGTGGTTCCTGGCCACCG
TCGGCGTCTCGCCCGACCACCAGGGCAAGGGTCTGGGCAGCGCCGTCGTGCTCCCCGGAGTGGAGGCGGC
CGAGCGCGCCGGGGTGCCCGCCTTCCTGGAGACCTCCGCGCCCCGCAACCTCCCCTTCTACGAGCGGCTC
GGCTTCACCGTCACCGCCGACGTCGAGGTGCCCGAAGGACCGCGCACCTGGTGCATGACCCGCAAGCCCG
GTGCCTGACGCCCGCCCCACGACCCGCAGCGCCCGACCGAAAGGAGCGCACGACCCGGTCCGACGCGGCC
CGACGGGTCCGAGGGGGGTCGACCTCGAAACTTGTTTATTGCAGCTTATAATGGTTACAAATAAAGCAAT
AGCATCACAAATTTCACAAATAAAGCATTTTTTTCACTGCATTCTAGTTGTGGTTTGTCCAAACTCATCA
ATGTATCTTATCATGTCTGGATCTGATCCGAACCCCTTCCTCGACCAATTCTCATGTTTGACAGCTTATC
ATCGCAGATCCGGGCAACGTTGTTGCCATTGCTCGACCAATTCTCATGTTTGACAGCTTATCATCGCAGA
TCCGTATGGTGCACTCTCAGTACAATCTGCTCTGATGCCGCATAGTTAAGCCAGTATCTGCTCCCTGCTT
GTGTGTTGGAGGTCGCTGAGTAGTGCGCGAGCAAAATTTAAGCTACAACAAGGCAAGGCTTGACCGACAA
TTGCATGAAGAATCTGCTTAGGGTTAGGCGTTTTGCGCTGCTTCGCGATGTACGGGCCAGATATACGCGT
ATCTGAGGGGACTAGGGTGTGTTTAGGCGAAAAGCGGGGCTTCGGTTGTACGCGGTTAGGAGTCCCCTCA
GGATATAGTAGTTTCGCTTTTGCATAGGGAGGGGGAAATGTAGTCTTATGCAATACTCTTGTAGTCTTGC
AACATGGTAACGATGAGTTAGCAACATGCCTTACAAGGAGAGAAAAAGCACCGTGCATGCCGATTGGTGG
AAGTAAGGTGGTACGATCGTGCCTTATTAGGAAGGCAACAGACGGGTCTGACATGGATTGGACGAACCAC
TGAATTCCGCATTGCAGAGATATTGTATTTAAGTGCCTAGCTCGATACAATAAACGCCATTTGACCATTC
ACCACATTGGTGTGCACCTCCAAGCTGGCCGGGGATCCTCTAGGGCCTCTGAGCTATTCCAGAAGTAGTG
AAGAGGCTTTTTTGGAGGCCTAGGCTTTTGCAAAAAGCTCCGGATCGATCCTGAGAACTTCAGGGTGAGT
TTGGGGACCCTTGATTGTTCTTTCTTTTTCGCTATTGTAAAATTCATGTTATATGGAGGGGGCAAAGTTT
TCAGGGTGTTGTTTAGAATGGGAAGATGTCCCTTGTATCACCATGGACCCTCATGATAATTTTGTTTCTT
TCACTTTCTACTCTGTTGACAACCATTGTCTCCTCTTATTTTCTTTTCATTTTCTGTAACTTTTTCGTTA
AACTTTAGCTTGCATTTGTAACGAATTTTTAAATTCACTTTTGTTTATTTGTCAGATTGTAAGTACTTTC
TCTAATCACTTTTTTTTCAAGGCAATCAGGGTATATTATATTGTACTTCAGCACAGTTTTAGAGAACAAT
TGTTATAATTAAATGATAAGGTAGAATATTTCTGCATATAAATTCTGGCTGGCGTGGAAATATTCTTATT
GGTAGAAACAACTACATCCTGGTCATCATCCTGCCTTTCTCTTTATGGTTACAATGATATACACTGTTTG
AGATGAGGATAAAATACTCTGAGTCCAAACCGGGCCCCTCTGCTAACCATGTTCATGCCTTCTTCTTTTT
CCTACAGCTCCTGGGCAACGTGCTGGTTATTGTGCTGTCTCATCATTTTGGCAAAGAATTGTAATACGAC
TCACTATAGGGCGAATTGATATGTCTAGATTAGATAAAAGTAAAGTGATTAACAGCGCATTAGAGCTGCT
TAATGAGGTCGGAATCGAAGGTTTAACAACCCGTAAACTCGCCCAGAAGCTAGGTGTAGAGCAGCCTACA
TTGTATTGGCATGTAAAAAATAAGCGGGCTTTGCTCGACGCCTTAGCCATTGAGATGTTAGATAGGCACC
ATACTCACTTTTGCCCTTTAGAAGGGGAAAGCTGGCAAGATTTTTTACGTAATAACGCTAAAAGTTTTAG
ATGTGCTTTACTAAGTCATCGCGATGGAGCAAAAGTACATTTAGGTACACGGCCTACAGAAAAACAGTAT
GAAACTCTCGAAAATCAATTAGCCTTTTTATGCCAACAAGGTTTTTCACTAGAGAATGCATTATATGCAC
TCAGCGCTGTGGGGCATTTTACTTTAGGTTGCGTATTGGAAGATCAAGAGCATCAAGTCGCTAAAGAAGA
AAGGGAAACACCTACTACTGATAGTATGCCGCCATTATTACGACAAGCTATCGAATTATTTGATCACCAA
GGTGCAGAGCCAGCCTTCTTATTCGGCCTTGAATTGATCATATGCGGATTAGAAAAACAACTTAAATGTG
AAAGTGGGTCCGCGTACAGCGGATCCCGGGAATTCAGATCTTATTAAAGCAGAACTTGTTTATTGCAGCT
TATAATGGTTACAAATAAAGCAATAGCATCACAAATTTCACAAATAAAGCATTTTTTTCACTGCATTCTA
GTTGTGGTTTGTCCAAACTCATCAATGTATCTTATCATGTCTGGTCGAATCCATGGCGCAGAACTGGTAG
GTATGGAAGATCCGCGTTGACATTGATTATTGACTAGTTATTAATAGTAATCAATTACGGGGTCATTAGT
TCATAGCCCATATATGGAGTTCCGCGTTACATAACTTACGGTAAATGGCCCGCCTGGCTGACCGCCCAAC
GACCCCCGCCCATTGACGTCAATAATGACGTATGTTCCCATAGTAACGCCAATAGGGACTTTCCATTGAC
GTCAATGGGTGGAGTATTTACGGTAAACTGCCCACTTGGCAGTACATCAAGTGTATCATATGCCAAGTAC
GCCCCCTATTGACGTCAATGACGGTAAATGGCCCGCCTGGCATTATGCCCAGTACATGACCTTATGGGAC
TTTCCTACTTGGCAGTACATCTACGTATTAGTCATCGCTATTACCATGGTGATGCGGTTTTGGCAGTACA
TCAATGGGCGTGGATAGCGGTTTGACTCACGGGGATTTCCAAGTCTCCACCCCATTGACGTCAATGGGAG
TTTGTTTTGGCACCAAAATCAACGGGACTTTCCAAAATGTCGTAACAACTCCGCCCCATTGACGCAAATG
GGCGGTAGGCGTGTACGGTGGGAGGTCTATATAAGCAGAGCTCTCCCTATCAGTGATAGAGATCTCCCTA
TCAGTGATAGAGATCGTCGACGAGCTCGTTTAGTGAACCGTCAGATCGCCTGGAGACGCCATCCACGCTG
TTTTGACCTCCATAGAAGACACCGGGACCGATCCAGCCTCCGGACTCTAGCGTTTAAACTTAAGCTTACC
ACCATGGATTATAAAGACGATGATGACAAGCACCACCACCACCACCACGACAAGGATTGTGAAATGAAAC
GCACCACACTGGACAGCCCTTTGGGGAAGCTGGAGCTGTCTGGTTGTGAGCAGGGTCTGCACGAAATAAT
TTTTCTGGGCAAGGGGACGTCTGCAGCTGATGCCGTGGAGGTCCCAGCCCCCGCTGCGGTTCTCGGAGGT
CCGGAGCCCCTGATGCAGGCTACAGCCTGGCTGAATGCCTATTTCCACCAGCCCGAGGCTATCGAAGAGT
TCCCCGTGCCGGCTCTTCACCATCCCGTTTTCCAGCAAGAGTCGTTCACCAGACAGGTGTTATGGAAGCT
GCTGAAGGTTGTGAAATTCGGAGAAGTGATTTCTTACTCTCACTTAGCAGCCCTGGCAGGCAACCCCGCA
GCCACGGCAGCAGTGAAGACGGCACTGAGTGGCAATCCTGTCCCTATCCTGATCCCGTGCCACAGAGTGG
TCCAGGGGGATTTGGATGTGGGCGGTTACGAGGGTGGACTGGCCGTGAAGGAATGGCTTCTGGCCCATGA
AGGCCACCGGTTGGGGAAGCCAGGCTTGGGATTCGAACTGGAGGTGCTGTTCCAGGGCCCCGGTACCGCC
ATCACAAGTTTGTACAAAAAAGCAGGCTTAATGGAAATCTCCATTGGGAGAAAAGATGAGGTGATTTCTA
GCTTGTCTCATGCCATAGGCAAGCAAAAGGAAAAGATAGAGTTGATGAGAACATTCTTCCACTGGCGAAT
CGGCCATGTCAGAGCCAGACAGGATGTTTATGAAGGTAAACTAGCTGACCAGTACTACCAGAGAACTTTA
CTGAAGAAAGTCTGGAAAGTCTGGCGTTCCGTAGTGCAAAAGCAGTGGAAAGATGTGGTAGAAAGAGCTT
GTTAATGATACCCAGCTTTC
