>Addgene plasmid #136786 | pEBTet-SNAP-POC5 | depositor partial sequence | sequence record 264007 | Insert
ATGGGCGGTAGGCGTGTACGGTGGGAGGTCTATATAAGCAGAGCTCTCCCTATCAGTGATAGAGATCTCC
CTATCAGTGATAGAGATCGTCGACGAGCTCGTTTAGTGAACCGTCAGATCGCCTGGAGACGCCATCCACG
CTGTTTTGACCTCCATAGAAGACACCGGGACCGATCCAGCCTCCGGACTCTAGCGTTTAAACTTAAGCTT
ACCACCATGGATTATAAAGACGATGATGACAAGCACCACCACCACCACCACGACAAGGATTGTGAAATGA
AACGCACCACACTGGACAGCCCTTTGGGGAAGCTGGAGCTGTCTGGTTGTGAGCAGGGTCTGCACGAAAT
AATTTTTCTGGGCAAGGGGACGTCTGCAGCTGATGCCGTGGAGGTCCCAGCCCCCGCTGCGGTTCTCGGA
GGTCCGGAGCCCCTGATGCAGGCTACAGCCTGGCTGAATGCCTATTTCCACCAGCCCGAGGCTATCGAAG
AGTTCCCCGTGCCGGCTCTTCACCATCCCGTTTTCCAGCAAGAGTCGTTCACCAGACAGGTGTTATGGAA
GCTGCTGAAGGTTGTGAAATTCGGAGAAGTGATTTCTTACTCTCACTTAGCAGCCCTGGCAGGCAACCCC
GCAGCCACGGCAGCAGTGAAGACGGCACTGAGTGGCAATCCTGTCCCTATCCTGATCCCGTGCCACAGAG
TGGTCCAGGGGGATTTGGATGTGGGCGGTTACGAGGGTGGACTGGCCGTGAAGGAATGGCTTCTGGCCCA
TGAAGGCCACCGGTTGGGGAAGCCAGGCTTGGGATTCGAACTGGAGGTGCTGTTCCAGGGCCCCGGTACC
GCCATCACAAGTTTGTACAAAAAAGCAGGCTTAATGGAAATCTCCATTGGGAGAAAAGATGAGGTGATTT
CTAGCTTGTCTCATGCCATAGGCAAGCAAAAGGAAAAGATAGAGTTGATGAGAACATTCTTCCACTGGCG
AATCGGCCATGTCAGAGCCAGACAGGATGTTTATGAAGGTAAACTAGCTGACCAGTACTACCAGAGAACT
TTACTGAAGAAAGTCTGGAAAGTCTGGCGTTCCGTAGTGCAAAAGCAGTGGAAAGATGTGGTAGAAAGAG
CTTGTTAA
